Addgene plasmid #203452: pM156: pAAV.CMV-Cas13e (GenScript CO)-VEGFA sgRNA
Purpose: Plasmid expressing active and codon optimised Cas13e with VEGFA gRNA
Depositing lab: Guei-Sheung Liu. Depositing organization: Centre for Eye Research Australia. Publication: Characterization of RNA editing and gene therapy with a compact CRISPR-Cas13 in the retina. Kumar S, Hsiao YW, Wong VHY, Aubin D, Wang JH, Lisowski L, Rakoczy EP, Li F, Alarcon-Martinez L, Gonzalez-Cordero A, Bui BV, Liu GS. Proc Natl Acad Sci U S A. 2024 Nov 5;121(45):e2408345121. doi: 10.1073/pnas.2408345121. Epub 2024 Oct 30. PubMed 39475642.
Backbone
  Vector backbone: pAAV-CMV-BGHpA
  Backbone manufacturer: VectorBuilder
  Vector type: Mammalian Expression, AAV
Growth in bacteria
  Bacterial resistance: Ampicillin, 100 μg/mL
  Growth temperature: 37°C
  Growth strain: NEB Stable
  Copy number: High Copy
Gene/Insert 1
  Gene/Insert name: U6-VEGFA sgRNA
  Species: Synthetic
  Insert size (bp): 375
  Promoter: U6
  Cloning method: Gibson Cloning
  Sequencing primers: 5′ GACTATCATATGCTTACCGT
Gene/Insert 2
  Gene/Insert name: Cas13e (alt name: Cas13X.1, Cas13bt3)
  Species: Ruminococcus flavefaciens XPD3002
  Insert size (bp): 2403
  Promoter: CMV
  Tag / fusion protein: NLS (C terminal on insert); NLS (N terminal on insert); HA (C terminal on insert)
  Cloning method: Gibson Cloning
  Sequencing primers: 5′ CGCAAATGGGCGGTAGGCGTG; 3′ TAGAAGGCACAGTCGAGG
Terms and licenses: Academic/Nonprofit Terms; Industry Terms: Not Available to Industry
How to cite: pM156: pAAV.CMV-Cas13e (GenScript CO)-VEGFA sgRNA was a gift from Guei-Sheung Liu (Addgene plasmid # 203452 ; http://n2t.net/addgene:203452 ; RRID:Addgene_203452)
