[The description below was written by a language model from this plasmid's Addgene catalogue record and pLannotate feature annotations shown in this document.]
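Description:
pM156: pAAV.CMV-Cas13e (GenScript CO)-VEGFA sgRNA is an all-in-one AAV transfer plasmid for mammalian expression, built on a pAAV-CMV-BGHpA backbone and sequenced at 6,662 nt. It carries both a compact RNA-targeting CRISPR effector and its guide RNA between two AAV2 inverted terminal repeats. These repeats are the cis elements needed for replication and packaging of the intervening DNA into recombinant AAV particles. Outside the ITRs, the bacterial portion comprises a high-copy ColE1/pUC-type origin, an ampicillin resistance gene (β-lactamase) with its own promoter, and an f1 phage origin, along with small remnants of pBR322 bom and rop sequences.

Within the ITR-flanked region there are two expression units. A human U6 RNA polymerase III promoter drives a synthetic guide RNA cassette directed against VEGFA. Downstream, the CMV enhancer and immediate-early promoter drive a codon-optimised, catalytically active Cas13e (also known as Cas13X.1 or Cas13bt3), terminated by a bovine growth hormone polyadenylation signal. The Cas13e coding sequence itself is not annotated in the feature table, but it corresponds to the unannotated stretch between the CMV promoter and an HA tag fragment. According to the catalogue entry, the protein carries nuclear localisation signals at both termini and a C-terminal HA epitope for detection. The record lists Ruminococcus flavefaciens XPD3002 as the source species. Short Gateway attB sites flanking the modules appear to be scars from vector assembly.

The small size of Cas13e allows nuclease and guide to fit in a single AAV genome. The construct is intended for knockdown of VEGFA transcripts, and the associated work concerns RNA editing and gene therapy in the retina.
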