Features (pLannotate 1.2.2; 19 found; start..end, strand, type, name):
      1..141     -  repeat_region  AAV2 ITR: inverted terminal repeat of adeno-associated virus serotype 2 inverted
    148..168     +  protein_bind   attB4: mutant version of attB; core recombination site for the Gateway® BP reaction BP Clonase™
    169..409     +  promoter       U6 promoter: RNA polymerase III promoter for human U6 snRNA
    550..610     +  enhancer       CMV enhancer (fragment): human cytomegalovirus immediate early enhancer
    610..630     +  protein_bind   attB1: mutant version of attB; core recombination site for the Gateway® BP reaction BP Clonase™
    694..997     +  enhancer       CMV enhancer: human cytomegalovirus immediate early enhancer
    998..1201    +  promoter       CMV promoter: human cytomegalovirus (CMV) immediate early promoter
   1226..1246    -  protein_bind   attB2: mutant version of attB; core recombination site for the Gateway® BP reaction BP Clonase™
   3626..3653    +  CDS            3xHA (fragment): three tandem HA epitope tags
   3659..3679    -  protein_bind   attB2: mutant version of attB; core recombination site for the Gateway® BP reaction BP Clonase™
   3710..3821    +  polyA_signal   bGH poly(A) signal: bovine growth hormone polyadenylation signal
   3925..4065    +  repeat_region  AAV2 ITR: inverted terminal repeat of adeno-associated virus serotype 2 inverted
   4070..4121    -  misc_feature   bom (fragment): basis of mobility region from pBR322
   4140..4595    +  rep_origin     f1 ori (sequence partly withheld): f1 bacteriophage origin of replication; arrow indicates direction of (+) strand synthesis
   4596..4645    -  misc_feature   bom (fragment): basis of mobility region from pBR322
   4747..4782    -  CDS            rop (fragment): Rop protein, which maintains plasmids at low copy number; rop
   4877..4981    +  promoter       AmpR promoter: bla
   4982..5842    +  CDS            AmpR: β-lactamase; bla; confers resistance to ampicillin, carbenicillin, and related antibiotics
   6013..6601    +  rep_origin     ori: high-copy-number ColE1/pMB1/pBR322/pUC origin of replication
>Addgene plasmid #203452 | pM156: pAAV.CMV-Cas13e (GenScript CO)-VEGFA sgRNA | addgene full sequence | sequence record 401491 | Addgene NGS Result
CCTGCAGGCAGCTGCGCGCTCGCTCGCTCACTGAGGCCGCCCGGGCAAAGCCCGGGCGTCGGGCGACCTT
TGGTCGCCCGGCCTCAGTGAGCGAGCGAGCGCGCAGAGAGGGAGTGGCCAACTCCATCACTAGGGGTTCC
TTCTAGACAACTTTGTATAGAAAAGTTGGAGGGCCTATTTCCCATGATTCCTTCATATTTGCATATACGA
TACAAGGCTGTTAGAGAGATAATTGGAATTAATTTGACTGTAAACACAAAGATATTAGTACAAAATACGT
GACGTAGAAAGTAATAATTTCTTGGGTAGTTTGCAGTTTTAAAATTATGTTTTAAAATGGACTATCATAT
GCTTACCGTAACTTGAAAGTATTTCGATTTCTTGGCTTTATATATCTTGTGGAAAGGACGAAACACCGGC
TGGAGCAGCCCCCGATTTGTGGGGTGATTACAGCTATGTGCTGGCCTTGGTGAGGTTTGATCCGGCTGGA
GCAGCCCCCGATTTGTGGGGTGATTACAGCTTTTTTTGAATTCTGATGCGGTGAAGCTTTAGTTATTAAT
AGTAATCAATTACGGGGTCATTAGTTCATAGCCCATATATGGAGTTCCGCAAGTTTGTACAAAAAAGCAG
GCTTAGTTATTAATAGTAATCAATTACGGGGTCATTAGTTCATAGCCCATATATGGAGTTCCGCGTTACA
TAACTTACGGTAAATGGCCCGCCTGGCTGACCGCCCAACGACCCCCGCCCATTGACGTCAATAATGACGT
ATGTTCCCATAGTAACGCCAATAGGGACTTTCCATTGACGTCAATGGGTGGAGTATTTACGGTAAACTGC
CCACTTGGCAGTACATCAAGTGTATCATATGCCAAGTACGCCCCCTATTGACGTCAATGACGGTAAATGG
CCCGCCTGGCATTATGCCCAGTACATGACCTTATGGGACTTTCCTACTTGGCAGTACATCTACGTATTAG
TCATCGCTATTACCATGGTGATGCGGTTTTGGCAGTACATCAATGGGCGTGGATAGCGGTTTGACTCACG
GGGATTTCCAAGTCTCCACCCCATTGACGTCAATGGGAGTTTGTTTTGGCACCAAAATCAACGGGACTTT
CCAAAATGTCGTAACAACTCCGCCCCATTGACGCAAATGGGCGGTAGGCGTGTACGGTGGGAGGTCTATA
TAAGCAGAGCTGGTTTAGTGAACCGTCAGATCACCCAGCTTTCTTGTACAAAGTGGGCCACCATGCCAAA
GAAGAAACGGAAGGTCGCTCAGGTCTCTAAGCAGACATCCAAGAAGAGGGAACTGTCCATTGATGAATAT
CAGGGTGCCAGAAAATGGTGTTTTACAATCGCCTTTAATAAGGCCTTGGTCAATCGGGACAAGAATGACG
GATTATTCGTTGAATCACTACTCCGCCACGAGAAATACTCCAAGCATGATTGGTACGACGAGGACACCAG
GGCATTGATCAAATGTAGCACGCAAGCCGCAAATGCTAAGGCGGAGGCTCTGCGAAACTACTTCTCACAT
TACAGGCACAGTCCAGGGTGCCTGACCTTCACCGCGGAGGACGAGTTGCGGACTATTATGGAGCGGGCAT
ACGAGCGGGCCATATTCGAGTGTAGACGACGCGAAACCGAAGTCATTATTGAGTTCCCCTCACTGTTCGA
GGGCGACAGGATAACTACAGCTGGGGTAGTCTTTTTTGTGTCTTTCTTCGTGGAAAGACGTGTGCTCGAC
CGTCTCTACGGAGCCGTGAGCGGTCTGAAAAAGAATGAGGGCCAATACAAACTCACCCGGAAGGCACTCT
CGATGTACTGTCTAAAGGATTCCCGATTTACCAAGGCATGGGACAAAAGGGTGCTACTGTTCAGGGATAT
CCTGGCACAGCTGGGGCGGATTCCCGCCGAGGCATATGAATACTACCACGGCGAACAGGGCGATAAAAAA
CGCGCTAATGATAACGAGGGCACAAATCCAAAGCGCCATAAAGACAAATTCATTGAATTCGCATTGCATT
ACCTTGAAGCCCAGCACAGCGAAATCTGCTTCGGTCGGAGACACATCGTACGTGAGGAGGCTGGCGCTGG
AGATGAGCATAAGAAGCACCGCACCAAGGGGAAGGTAGTTGTCGATTTTAGTAAGAAAGATGAAGACCAG
TCATATTACATCTCCAAGAACAACGTGATTGTGCGCATTGACAAGAACGCCGGACCCCGCTCTTATAGAA
TGGGGCTGAATGAGCTCAAGTACCTGGTCCTGCTTAGCCTCCAGGGAAAAGGGGATGACGCTATTGCTAA
GCTCTATCGCTACAGACAGCACGTTGAGAACATCCTCGACGTTGTGAAAGTTACAGATAAGGATAACCAT
GTGTTCCTGCCGAGATTTGTGTTAGAACAGCACGGCATCGGCAGGAAGGCTTTCAAGCAAAGGATCGATG
GAAGAGTCAAGCATGTGCGTGGAGTGTGGGAAAAAAAAAAAGCTGCCACTAACGAGATGACCCTGCACGA
GAAAGCTAGGGATATCCTTCAGTATGTAAACGAGAACTGTACTCGTAGCTTTAACCCTGGAGAATACAAT
AGACTGTTAGTGTGCCTTGTTGGGAAGGATGTGGAGAACTTTCAGGCCGGCCTTAAGCGACTCCAGTTAG
CTGAGCGGATAGATGGACGAGTGTATAGTATCTTCGCGCAGACTTCTACGATCAATGAGATGCATCAAGT
CGTGTGTGACCAAATTTTAAACAGGCTGTGCAGGATCGGCGATCAAAAGCTGTATGACTATGTCGGGCTG
GGTAAAAAGGATGAAATAGATTACAAACAGAAGGTCGCCTGGTTTAAGGAGCACATCTCGATCAGACGGG
GGTTTTTGCGGAAGAAATTTTGGTACGATTCTAAAAAAGGATTTGCAAAGCTGGTGGAGGAGCATCTGGA
GAGCGGAGGCGGGCAGCGCGACGTAGGTCTTGATAAGAAATACTACCACATAGACGCGATTGGCCGGTTC
GAGGGCGCGAACCCTGCCCTGTATGAAACCCTCGCCCGAGACAGATTGTGCTTGATGATGGCACAGTATT
TTCTGGGTTCAGTACGGAAGGAACTTGGTAACAAGATCGTGTGGAGCAATGACAGCATCGAATTGCCTGT
TGAAGGGAGTGTGGGTAATGAAAAATCCATTGTGTTTTCCGTGAGTGACTATGGCAAACTGTATGTTCTG
GACGACGCGGAATTCCTTGGGAGGATCTGCGAGTACTTCATGCCCCACGAAAAGGGCAAAATACGCTATC
ATACAGTTTATGAGAAAGGCTTTCGAGCATATAATGACCTGCAAAAGAAGTGCGTCGAAGCAGTGCTAGC
TTTCGAAGAGAAGGTCGTTAAAGCAAAGAAGATGTCCGAGAAAGAGGGCGCCCATTACATTGACTTCAGA
GAGATCCTGGCTCAGACAATGTGCAAGGAAGCCGAGAAAACTGCTGTGAATAAAGTAAGGAGAGCCTTTT
TCCATCACCACCTCAAGTTCGTCATAGACGAATTTGGACTCTTTTCTGATGTGATGAAAAAATATGGGAT
TGAGAAAGAGTGGAAGTTCCCAGTGAAGCCCAAGAAAAAAAGAAAAGTATCCTCCTACCCATACGATGTT
CCAGATTACGCTTGAACCCAGCTTTCTTGTACAAAGTGGGAATTCCTAGAGCTCGCTGATCAGCCTCGAC
TGTGCCTTCTAGTTGCCAGCCATCTGTTGTTTGCCCCTCCCCCGTGCCTTCCTTGACCCTGGAAGGTGCC
ACTCCCACTGTCCTTTCCTAATAAAATGAGGAAATTGCATCGCATTGTCTGAGTAGGTGTCATTCTATTC
TGGGGGGTGGGGTGGGGCAGGACAGCAAGGGGGAGGATTGGGAAGAGAATAGCAGGCATGCTGGGGAGGG
CCGCAGGAACCCCTAGTGATGGAGTTGGCCACTCCCTCTCTGCGCGCTCGCTCGCTCACTGAGGCCGGGC
GACCAAAGGTCGCCCGACGCCCGGGCTTTGCCCGGGCGGCCTCAGTGAGCGAGCGAGCGCGCAGCTGCCT
GCAGGGGCGCCTGATGCGGTATTTTCTCCTTACGCATCTGTGCGGTATTTCACACCGCATA
[95 nt withheld, positions 4122-4216]
T
[46 nt withheld, positions 4218-4263]
C
[141 nt withheld, positions 4265-4405]
CCTTTGACGTTGGAGTCCACGTTCTTT
[37 nt withheld, positions 4433-4469]
ACTCTATCTCGGGCTATTCTTTTGATTTATAAGGGATTTTGCCGATTTCGGTCTATTGGTTAAAAAATGA
GCTGATTTAACAAAAATTTAACGCGAATTTTAACAAAATATTAACGTTTACAATTTTATGGTGCACTCTC
AGTACAATCTGCTCTGATGCCGCATAGTTAAGCCAGCCCCGACACCCGCCAACACCCGCTGACGCGCCCT
GACGGGCTTGTCTGCTCCCGGCATCCGCTTACAGACAAGCTGTGACCGTCTCCGGGAGCTGCATGTGTCA
GAGGTTTTCACCGTCATCACCGAAACGCGCGAGACGAAAGGGCCTCGTGATACGCCTATTTTTATAGGTT
AATGTCATGATAATAATGGTTTCTTAGACGTCAGGTGGCACTTTTCGGGGAAATGTGCGCGGAACCCCTA
TTTGTTTATTTTTCTAAATACATTCAAATATGTATCCGCTCATGAGACAATAACCCTGATAAATGCTTCA
ATAATATTGAAAAAGGAAGAGTATGAGTATTCAACATTTCCGTGTCGCCCTTATTCCCTTTTTTGCGGCA
TTTTGCCTTCCTGTTTTTGCTCACCCAGAAACGCTGGTGAAAGTAAAAGATGCTGAAGATCAGTTGGGTG
CACGAGTGGGTTACATCGAACTGGATCTCAACAGCGGTAAGATCCTTGAGAGTTTTCGCCCCGAAGAACG
TTTTCCAATGATGAGCACTTTTAAAGTTCTGCTATGTGGCGCGGTATTATCCCGTATTGACGCCGGGCAA
GAGCAACTCGGTCGCCGCATACACTATTCTCAGAATGACTTGGTTGAGTACTCACCAGTCACAGAAAAGC
ATCTTACGGATGGCATGACAGTAAGAGAATTATGCAGTGCTGCCATAACCATGAGTGATAACACTGCGGC
CAACTTACTTCTGACAACGATCGGAGGACCGAAGGAGCTAACCGCTTTTTTGCACAACATGGGGGATCAT
GTAACTCGCCTTGATCGTTGGGAACCGGAGCTGAATGAAGCCATACCAAACGACGAGCGTGACACCACGA
TGCCTGTAGCAATGGCAACAACGTTGCGCAAACTATTAACTGGCGAACTACTTACTCTAGCTTCCCGGCA
ACAATTAATAGACTGGATGGAGGCGGATAAAGTTGCAGGACCACTTCTGCGCTCGGCCCTTCCGGCTGGC
TGGTTTATTGCTGATAAATCTGGAGCCGGTGAGCGTGGAAGCCGCGGTATCATTGCAGCACTGGGGCCAG
ATGGTAAGCCCTCCCGTATCGTAGTTATCTACACGACGGGGAGTCAGGCAACTATGGATGAACGAAATAG
ACAGATCGCTGAGATAGGTGCCTCACTGATTAAGCATTGGTAACTGTCAGACCAAGTTTACTCATATATA
CTTTAGATTGATTTAAAACTTCATTTTTAATTTAAAAGGATCTAGGTGAAGATCCTTTTTGATAATCTCA
TGACCAAAATCCCTTAACGTGAGTTTTCGTTCCACTGAGCGTCAGACCCCGTAGAAAAGATCAAAGGATC
TTCTTGAGATCCTTTTTTTCTGCGCGTAATCTGCTGCTTGCAAACAAAAAAACCACCGCTACCAGCGGTG
GTTTGTTTGCCGGATCAAGAGCTACCAACTCTTTTTCCGAAGGTAACTGGCTTCAGCAGAGCGCAGATAC
CAAATACTGTTCTTCTAGTGTAGCCGTAGTTAGGCCACCACTTCAAGAACTCTGTAGCACCGCCTACATA
CCTCGCTCTGCTAATCCTGTTACCAGTGGCTGCTGCCAGTGGCGATAAGTCGTGTCTTACCGGGTTGGAC
TCAAGACGATAGTTACCGGATAAGGCGCAGCGGTCGGGCTGAACGGGGGGTTCGTGCACACAGCCCAGCT
TGGAGCGAACGACCTACACCGAACTGAGATACCTACAGCGTGAGCTATGAGAAAGCGCCACGCTTCCCGA
AGGGAGAAAGGCGGACAGGTATCCGGTAAGCGGCAGGGTCGGAACAGGAGAGCGCACGAGGGAGCTTCCA
GGGGGAAACGCCTGGTATCTTTATAGTCCTGTCGGGTTTCGCCACCTCTGACTTGAGCGTCGATTTTTGT
GATGCTCGTCAGGGGGGCGGAGCCTATGGAAAAACGCCAGCAACGCGGCCTTTTTACGGTTCCTGGCCTT
TTGCTGGCCTTTTGCTCACATGT
